LOCUS       Exported 7291 bp ds-DNA circular SYN 12-MAY-2021
DEFINITION  Expresses Cry2-mCherry-PKA W196R in mammalian cells.
ACCESSION   .
VERSION     .
KEYWORDS    optoPKAW196R
SOURCE      synthetic DNA construct
  ORGANISM  synthetic DNA construct
REFERENCE   1 (bases 1 to 7291)
  AUTHORS   O'Banion CP, Priestman MA, Hughes RM, Herring LE, Capuzzi SJ,
            Lawrence DS
  TITLE     Design and Profiling of a Subcellular Targeted Optogenetic
            cAMP-Dependent Protein Kinase.
  JOURNAL   Cell Chem Biol. 2017 Oct 25. pii: S2451-9456(17)30355-0. doi:
            10.1016/j.chembiol.2017.09.011.
  PUBMED    29104065
REFERENCE   2 (bases 1 to 7291)
  AUTHORS   .
  TITLE     Direct Submission
  JOURNAL   Exported May 12, 2021 from SnapGene Server 1.1.58
            http://www.snapgene.com
FEATURES             Location/Qualifiers
     source          1..7291
                     /organism="synthetic DNA construct"
                     /mol_type="other DNA"
     enhancer        61..364
                     /label=CMV enhancer
                     /note="human cytomegalovirus immediate early enhancer"
     promoter        365..568
                     /label=CMV promoter
                     /note="human cytomegalovirus (CMV) immediate early
                     promoter"
     primer_bind     519..539
                     /label=CMV-F
                     /note="Human CMV immediate early promoter, forward primer"
     CDS             625..2118
                     /codon_start=1
                     /product="N-terminal photolyase homology region of
                     Arabidopsis thaliana cryptochrome 2"
                     /label=CRY2PHR
                     /note="binds to CIB1 upon exposure to blue light (Kennedy
                     et al., 2010)"
                     /translation="MKMDKKTIVWFRRDLRIEDNPALAAAAHEGSVFPVFIWCPEEEGQ
                     FYPGRASRWWMKQSLAHLSQSLKALGSDLTLIKTHNTISAILDCIRVTGATKVVFNHLY
                     DPVSLVRDHTVKEKLVERGISVQSYNGDLLYEPWEIYCEKGKPFTSFNSYWKKCLDMSI
                     ESVMLPPPWRLMPITAAAEAIWACSIEELGLENEAEKPSNALLTRAWSPGWSNADKLLN
                     EFIEKQLIDYAKNSKKVVGNSTSLLSPYLHFGEISVRHVFQCARMKQIIWARDKNSEGE
                     ESADLFLRGIGLREYSRYICFNFPFTHEQSLLSHLRFFPWDADVDKFKAWRQGRTGYPL
                     VDAGMRELWATGWMHNRIRVIVSSFAVKFLLLPWKWGMKYFWDTLLDADLECDILGWQY
                     ISGSIPDGHELDRLDNPALQGAKYDPEGEYIRQWLPELARLPTEWIHHPWDAPLTVLKA
                     SGVELGTNYAKPIVDIDTARELLAKAISRTREAQIMIGAA"
     regulatory      2137..2146
                     /regulatory_class="other"
                     /note="vertebrate consensus sequence for strong initiation
                     of translation (Kozak, 1987)"
     CDS             2143..2850
                     /codon_start=1
                     /product="monomeric derivative of DsRed fluorescent protein
                     (Shaner et al., 2004)"
                     /label=mCherry
                     /note="mammalian codon-optimized"
                     /translation="MVSKGEEDNMAIIKEFMRFKVHMEGSVNGHEFEIEGEGEGRPYEG
                     TQTAKLKVTKGGPLPFAWDILSPQFMYGSKAYVKHPADIPDYLKLSFPEGFKWERVMNF
                     EDGGVVTVTQDSSLQDGEFIYKVKLRGTNFPSDGPVMQKKTMGWEASSERMYPEDGALK
                     GEIKQRLKLKDGGHYDAEVKTTYKAKKPVQLPGAYNVNIKLDITSHNEDYTIVEQYERA
                     EGRHSTGGMDELYK"
     primer_bind     complement(2288..2306)
                     /label=mCherry-R
                     /note="mCherry, reverse primer"
     primer_bind     2556..2575
                     /label=mCherry-F
                     /note="mCherry, forward primer"
     polyA_signal    4079..4200
                     /label=SV40 poly(A) signal
                     /note="SV40 polyadenylation signal"
     primer_bind     complement(4116..4135)
                     /label=SV40pA-R
                     /note="SV40 polyA, reverse primer"
     primer_bind     4170..4189
                     /label=EBV-rev
                     /note="SV40 polyA terminator, reverse primer"
     rep_origin      complement(4207..4662)
                     /direction=LEFT
                     /label=f1 ori
                     /note="f1 bacteriophage origin of replication; arrow
                     indicates direction of (+) strand synthesis"
     primer_bind     complement(4344..4365)
                     /label=F1ori-F
                     /note="F1 origin, forward primer"
     primer_bind     4556..4575
                     /label=F1ori-R
                     /note="F1 origin, reverse primer"
     promoter        4689..4793
                     /gene="bla"
                     /label=AmpR promoter
     promoter        4795..5152
                     /label=SV40 promoter
                     /note="SV40 enhancer and early promoter"
     primer_bind     complement(4818..4838)
                     /label=pBABE 3'
                     /note="SV40 enhancer, reverse primer for pBABE vectors"
     rep_origin      5003..5138
                     /label=SV40 ori
                     /note="SV40 origin of replication"
     primer_bind     5065..5084
                     /label=SV40pro-F
                     /note="SV40 promoter/origin, forward primer"
     CDS             5187..5981
                     /codon_start=1
                     /gene="aph(3')-II (or nptII)"
                     /product="aminoglycoside phosphotransferase from Tn5"
                     /label=NeoR/KanR
                     /note="confers resistance to neomycin, kanamycin, and G418
                     (Geneticin(R))"
                     /translation="MIEQDGLHAGSPAAWVERLFGYDWAQQTIGCSDAAVFRLSAQGRP
                     VLFVKTDLSGALNELQDEAARLSWLATTGVPCAAVLDVVTEAGRDWLLLGEVPGQDLLS
                     SHLAPAEKVSIMADAMRRLHTLDPATCPFDHQAKHRIERARTRMEAGLVDQDDLDEEHQ
                     GLAPAELFARLKASMPDGEDLVVTHGDACLPNIMVENGRFSGFIDCGRLGVADRYQDIA
                     LATRDIAEELGGEWADRFLVLYGIAAPDSQRIAFYRLLDEFF"
     primer_bind     complement(5241..5260)
                     /label=Neo-R
                     /note="Neomycin resistance gene, reverse primer"
     primer_bind     5851..5870
                     /label=Neo-F
                     /note="Neomycin resistance gene, forward primer"
     primer_bind     complement(6169..6188)
                     /label=TK-pA-R
                     /note="Thymidine kinase polyA, reverse primer"
     polyA_signal    6213..6260
                     /label=HSV TK poly(A) signal
                     /note="herpes simplex virus thymidine kinase
                     polyadenylation signal (Cole and Stacy, 1985)"
     rep_origin      6589..7177
                     /direction=RIGHT
                     /label=ori
                     /note="high-copy-number ColE1/pMB1/pBR322/pUC origin of
                     replication"
     primer_bind     7078..7097
                     /label=pBR322ori-F
                     /note="pBR322 origin, forward primer"
ORIGIN
        1 tagttattaa tagtaatcaa ttacggggtc attagttcat agcccatata tggagttccg
       61 cgttacataa cttacggtaa atggcccgcc tggctgaccg cccaacgacc cccgcccatt
      121 gacgtcaata atgacgtatg ttcccatagt aacgccaata gggactttcc attgacgtca
      181 atgggtggag tatttacggt aaactgccca cttggcagta catcaagtgt atcatatgcc
      241 aagtacgccc cctattgacg tcaatgacgg taaatggccc gcctggcatt atgcccagta
      301 catgacctta tgggactttc ctacttggca gtacatctac gtattagtca tcgctattac
      361 catggtgatg cggttttggc agtacatcaa tgggcgtgga tagcggtttg actcacgggg
      421 atttccaagt ctccacccca ttgacgtcaa tgggagtttg ttttggcacc aaaatcaacg
      481 ggactttcca aaatgtcgta acaactccgc cccattgacg caaatgggcg gtaggcgtgt
      541 acggtgggag gtctatataa gcagagctgg tttagtgaac cgtcagatcc gctagcgcta
      601 ccggactcag atctcgaggc caccatgaag atggacaaaa agactatagt ttggtttaga
      661 agagacctaa ggattgagga taatcctgca ttagcagcag ctgctcacga aggatctgtt
      721 tttcctgtct tcatttggtg tcctgaagaa gaaggacagt tttatcctgg aagagcttca
      781 agatggtgga tgaaacaatc acttgctcac ttatctcaat ccttgaaggc tcttggatct
      841 gacctcactt taatcaaaac ccacaacacg atttcagcga tcttggattg tatccgcgtt
      901 accggtgcta caaaagtcgt ctttaaccac ctctatgatc ctgtttcgtt agttcgggac
      961 cataccgtaa aggagaagct ggtggaacgt gggatctctg tgcaaagcta caatggagat
     1021 ctattgtatg aaccgtggga gatatactgc gaaaagggca aaccttttac gagtttcaat
     1081 tcttactgga agaaatgctt agatatgtcg attgaatccg ttatgcttcc tcctccttgg
     1141 cggttgatgc caataactgc agcggctgaa gcgatttggg cgtgttcgat tgaagaacta
     1201 gggctggaga atgaggccga gaaaccgagc aatgcgttgt taactagagc ttggtctcca
     1261 ggatggagca atgctgataa gttactaaat gagttcatcg agaagcagtt gatagattat
     1321 gcaaagaaca gcaagaaagt tgttgggaat tctacttcac tactttctcc gtatctccat
     1381 ttcggggaaa taagcgtcag acacgttttc cagtgtgccc ggatgaaaca aattatatgg
     1441 gcaagagata agaacagtga aggagaagaa agtgcagatc tttttcttag gggaatcggt
     1501 ttaagagagt attctcggta tatatgtttc aacttcccgt ttactcacga gcaatcgttg
     1561 ttgagtcatc ttcggttttt cccttgggat gctgatgttg ataagttcaa ggcctggaga
     1621 caaggcagga ccggttatcc gttggtggat gccggaatga gagagctttg ggctaccgga
     1681 tggatgcata acagaataag agtgattgtt tcaagctttg ctgtgaagtt tcttctcctt
     1741 ccatggaaat ggggaatgaa gtatttctgg gatacacttt tggatgctga tttggaatgt
     1801 gacatccttg gctggcagta tatctctggg agtatccccg atggccacga gcttgatcgc
     1861 ttggacaatc ccgcgttaca aggcgccaaa tatgacccag aaggtgagta cataaggcaa
     1921 tggcttcccg agcttgcgag attgccaact gaatggatcc atcatccatg ggacgctcct
     1981 ttaaccgtac tcaaagcttc tggtgtggaa ctcggaacaa actatgcgaa acccattgta
     2041 gacatcgaca cagctcgtga gctactagct aaagctattt caagaacccg tgaagcacag
     2101 atcatgatcg gagcagcagc ccgggatcca ccggtcgcca ccatggtgag caagggcgag
     2161 gaggataaca tggccatcat caaggagttc atgcgcttca aggtgcacat ggagggctcc
     2221 gtgaacggcc acgagttcga gatcgagggc gagggcgagg gccgccccta cgagggcacc
     2281 cagaccgcca agctgaaggt gaccaagggt ggccccctgc ccttcgcctg ggacatcctg
     2341 tcccctcagt tcatgtacgg ctccaaggcc tacgtgaagc accccgccga catccccgac
     2401 tacttgaagc tgtccttccc cgagggcttc aagtgggagc gcgtgatgaa cttcgaggac
     2461 ggcggcgtgg tgaccgtgac ccaggactcc tccctgcagg acggcgagtt catctacaag
     2521 gtgaagctgc gcggcaccaa cttcccctcc gacggccccg taatgcagaa gaagaccatg
     2581 ggctgggagg cctcctccga gcggatgtac cccgaggacg gcgccctgaa gggcgagatc
     2641 aagcagaggc tgaagctgaa ggacggcggc cactacgacg ctgaggtcaa gaccacctac
     2701 aaggccaaga agcccgtgca gctgcccggc gcctacaacg tcaacatcaa gttggacatc
     2761 acctcccaca acgaggacta caccatcgtg gaacagtacg aacgcgccga gggccgccac
     2821 tccaccggcg gcatggacga gctgtacaag agtgctggtg gtagtgctgg tggtagtgct
     2881 ggtggtagtg ctggtggtat gggcaacgcc gccgccgcca agaagggcag cgagcaggag
     2941 agcgtgaaag agttcctagc caaagccaag gaagatttcc tgaaaaaatg ggagacccct
     3001 tctcagaata cagcccagtt ggatcagttt gatagaatca agacccttgg caccggctcc
     3061 tttgggcgag tgatgctggt gaagcacaag gagagtggga accactacgc catgaagatc
     3121 ttagacaagc agaaggtggt gaagctaaag cagatcgagc acactctgaa tgagaagcgc
     3181 atcctgcagg ccgtcaactt cccgttcctg gtcaaacttg aattctcctt caaggacaac
     3241 tcaaacctgt atatggtcat ggagtatgta gctggtggcg agatgttctc ccacctacgg
     3301 cggattggaa ggttcagcga gccccatgcc cgtttctacg cggcgcagat cgtcctgacc
     3361 tttgagtatc tgcactccct ggacctcatc taccgggacc tgaagcccga gaatcttctc
     3421 atcgaccagc agggctatat tcaggtgaca gacttcggtt ttgccaagcg tgtgaaaggc
     3481 cgtactcgga ccttgtgtgg gacccctgag tacttggccc ccgagattat cctgagcaaa
     3541 ggctacaaca aggctgtgga ctggtgggct ctcggagtcc tcatctacga gatggctgct
     3601 ggttacccac ccttcttcgc tgaccagcct atccagatct atgagaaaat cgtctctggg
     3661 aaggtgcggt tcccatccca cttcagctct gacttgaagg acctgctgcg gaaccttctg
     3721 caagtggatc tcaccaagcg ctttgggaac ctcaagaacg gggtcaatga catcaagaac
     3781 cacaagtggt ttgccacgac tgactggatt gccatctatc agagaaaggt ggaagctccc
     3841 ttcataccaa agtttaaagg ccctggggac acgagtaact ttgacgacta tgaggaggaa
     3901 gagatccggg tctccatcaa tgagaagtgt ggcaaggagt ttactgagtt ttaatgagcg
     3961 gccgcgactc tagatcataa tcagccatac cacatttgta gaggttttac ttgctttaaa
     4021 aaacctccca cacctccccc tgaacctgaa acataaaatg aatgcaattg ttgttgttaa
     4081 cttgtttatt gcagcttata atggttacaa ataaagcaat agcatcacaa atttcacaaa
     4141 taaagcattt ttttcactgc attctagttg tggtttgtcc aaactcatca atgtatctta
     4201 aggcgtaaat tgtaagcgtt aatattttgt taaaattcgc gttaaatttt tgttaaatca
     4261 gctcattttt taaccaatag gccgaaatcg gcaaaatccc ttataaatca aaagaataga
     4321 ccgagatagg gttgagtgtt gttccagttt ggaacaagag tccactatta aagaacgtgg
     4381 actccaacgt caaaggnnnn nnnnnnnnnn nnnnnnnnnn nnnnnnnnnn nnnnnnnnnn
     4441 nnnnntnnnn nnnnnnnnnn nnnnnnnnnn nnnnnnnnnn nnnnnnnnnn nnnnnnnnnn
     4501 nnnnnnnnnn nnnnnnnnnn nnnnnnnnnn nnnnnnngnn nnnnnnnnnn nnnnnnnnnn
     4561 nnnnnnnnnn nnnnnnnnnn nnnnnnnnnn nnnnnnnnnn nnnnnnnnnn nnnnnnnnnn
     4621 nnnnnnnnnn nnnnnnnnnn nnnnnnnnnn nnnnnnnnnn nncaggtggc acttttcggg
     4681 gaaatgtgcg cggaacccct atttgtttat ttttctaaat acattcaaat atgtatccgc
     4741 tcatgagaca ataaccctga taaatgcttc aataatattg aaaaaggaag agtcctgagg
     4801 cggaaagaac cagctgtgga atgtgtgtca gttagggtgt ggaaagtccc caggctcccc
     4861 agcaggcaga agtatgcaaa gcatgcatct caattagtca gcaaccaggt gtggaaagtc
     4921 cccaggctcc ccagcaggca gaagtatgca aagcatgcat ctcaattagt cagcaaccat
     4981 agtcccgccc ctaactccgc ccatcccgcc cctaactccg cccagttccg cccattctcc
     5041 gccccatggc tgactaattt tttttattta tgcagaggcc gaggccgcct cggcctctga
     5101 gctattccag aagtagtgag gaggcttttt tggaggccta ggcttttgca aagatcgatc
     5161 aagagacagg atgaggatcg tttcgcatga ttgaacaaga tggattgcac gcaggttctc
     5221 cggccgcttg ggtggagagg ctattcggct atgactgggc acaacagaca atcggctgct
     5281 ctgatgccgc cgtgttccgg ctgtcagcgc aggggcgccc ggttcttttt gtcaagaccg
     5341 acctgtccgg tgccctgaat gaactgcaag acgaggcagc gcggctatcg tggctggcca
     5401 cgacgggcgt tccttgcgca gctgtgctcg acgttgtcac tgaagcggga agggactggc
     5461 tgctattggg cgaagtgccg gggcaggatc tcctgtcatc tcaccttgct cctgccgaga
     5521 aagtatccat catggctgat gcaatgcggc ggctgcatac gcttgatccg gctacctgcc
     5581 cattcgacca ccaagcgaaa catcgcatcg agcgagcacg tactcggatg gaagccggtc
     5641 ttgtcgatca ggatgatctg gacgaagagc atcaggggct cgcgccagcc gaactgttcg
     5701 ccaggctcaa ggcgagcatg cccgacggcg aggatctcgt cgtgacccat ggcgatgcct
     5761 gcttgccgaa tatcatggtg gaaaatggcc gcttttctgg attcatcgac tgtggccggc
     5821 tgggtgtggc ggaccgctat caggacatag cgttggctac ccgtgatatt gctgaagagc
     5881 ttggcggcga atgggctgac cgcttcctcg tgctttacgg tatcgccgct cccgattcgc
     5941 agcgcatcgc cttctatcgc cttcttgacg agttcttctg agcgggactc tggggttcga
     6001 aatgaccgac caagcgacgc ccaacctgcc atcacgagat ttcgattcca ccgccgcctt
     6061 ctatgaaagg ttgggcttcg gaatcgtttt ccgggacgcc ggctggatga tcctccagcg
     6121 cggggatctc atgctggagt tcttcgccca ccctaggggg aggctaactg aaacacggaa
     6181 ggagacaata ccggaaggaa cccgcgctat gacggcaata aaaagacaga ataaaacgca
     6241 cggtgttggg tcgtttgttc ataaacgcgg ggttcggtcc cagggctggc actctgtcga
     6301 taccccaccg agaccccatt ggggccaata cgcccgcgtt tcttcctttt ccccacccca
     6361 ccccccaagt tcgggtgaag gcccagggct cgcagccaac gtcggggcgg caggccctgc
     6421 catagcctca ggttactcat atatacttta gattgattta aaacttcatt tttaatttaa
     6481 aaggatctag gtgaagatcc tttttgataa tctcatgacc aaaatccctt aacgtgagtt
     6541 ttcgttccac tgagcgtcag accccgtaga aaagatcaaa ggatcttctt gagatccttt
     6601 ttttctgcgc gtaatctgct gcttgcaaac aaaaaaacca ccgctaccag cggtggtttg
     6661 tttgccggat caagagctac caactctttt tccgaaggta actggcttca gcagagcgca
     6721 gataccaaat actgttcttc tagtgtagcc gtagttaggc caccacttca agaactctgt
     6781 agcaccgcct acatacctcg ctctgctaat cctgttacca gtggctgctg ccagtggcga
     6841 taagtcgtgt cttaccgggt tggactcaag acgatagtta ccggataagg cgcagcggtc
     6901 gggctgaacg gggggttcgt gcacacagcc cagcttggag cgaacgacct acaccgaact
     6961 gagataccta cagcgtgagc tatgagaaag cgccacgctt cccgaaggga gaaaggcgga
     7021 caggtatccg gtaagcggca gggtcggaac aggagagcgc acgagggagc ttccaggggg
     7081 aaacgcctgg tatctttata gtcctgtcgg gtttcgccac ctctgacttg agcgtcgatt
     7141 tttgtgatgc tcgtcagggg ggcggagcct atggaaaaac gccagcaacg cggccttttt
     7201 acggttcctg gccttttgct ggccttttgc tcacatgttc tttcctgcgt tatcccctga
     7261 ttctgtggat aaccgtatta ccgccatgca t
//
